>Addgene plasmid #73124 | Lactotransferrin-CD4d3+4-bio | depositor full sequence | sequence record 137102 | Lactotransferrin-CD4d3+4-bio sequence 8714 bps
GTCGACCTCCATCACGGCCTATAAGAGTGAGGGGGAGTCAGCGGAGTTCTCCTTCCCACTCAACCTTGGA
GAGGAAAGCCTGCAGGGAGAGTTGAGATGGAAGGCAGAGAAGGCTCCTTCTTCCCAGTCCTGGATCACCT
TCTCCCTAAAGAACCAAAAGGTGTCTGTGCAGAAGTCTACTAGCAACCCCAAGTTCCAGCTGTCCGAAAC
GCTCCCACTCACCCTTCAGATACCCCAGGTCTCCCTTCAGTTTGCTGGTTCTGGCAACCTGACCCTGACT
CTGGACAGAGGGATACTGTATCAGGAAGTGAACCTGGTGGTGATGAAAGTGACTCAGCCCGACAGCAACA
CTTTGACCTGTGAGGTGATGGGACCCACCTCACCCAAGATGAGACTGATCTTGAAGCAGGAGAATCAGGA
GGCCAGGGTCTCCAGGCAGGAGAAAGTGATTCAAGTGCAGGCCCCTGAAGCAGGGGTGTGGCAATGTCTA
CTGAGTGAAGGTGAAGAGGTCAAGATGGACTCCAAGATCCAGGTTTTATCCAAAGGGTTGAATTCCGGAT
CACTGCATCATATTCTGGATGCACAGAAAATGGTGTGGAATCATCGTTAAGTCTAGACACGTGATTAATT
AAGGATCCCCCGACCTCGACCTCTGGCTAATAAAGGAAATTTATTTTCATTGCAATAGTGTGTTGGAATT
TTTTGTGTCTCTCACTCGGAAGGACATATGGGAGGGCAAATCATTTGGTCGAGATCCCTCGGAGATCTCT
AGCTAGAGGATCGATCCCCGCCCCGGACGAACTAAACCTGACTACGACATCTCTGCCCCTTCTTCGCGGG
GCAGTGCATGTAATCCCTTCAGTTGGTTGGTACAACTTGCCAACTGGGCCCTGTTCCACATGTGACACGG
GGGGGGACCAAACACAAAGGGGTTCTCTGACTGTAGTTGACATCCTTATAAATGGATGTGCACATTTGCC
AACACTGAGTGGCTTTCATCCTGGAGCAGACTTTGCAGTCTGTGGACTGCAACACAACATTGCCTTTATG
TGTAACTCTTGGCTGAAGCTCTTACACCAATGCTGGGGGACATGTACCTCCCAGGGGCCCAGGAAGACTA
CGGGAGGCTACACCAACGTCAATCAGAGGGGCCTGTGTAGCTACCGATAAGCGGACCCTCAAGAGGGCAT
TAGCAATAGTGTTTATAAGGCCCCCTTGTTAACCCTAAACGGGTAGCATATGCTTCCCGGGTAGTAGTAT
ATACTATCCAGACTAACCCTAATTCAATAGCATATGTTACCCAACGGGAAGCATATGCTATCGAATTAGG
GTTAGTAAAAGGGTCCTAAGGAACAGCGATATCTCCCACCCCATGAGCTGTCACGGTTTTATTTACATGG
GGTCAGGATTCCACGAGGGTAGTGAACCATTTTAGTCACAAGGGCAGTGGCTGAAGATCAAGGAGCGGGC
AGTGAACTCTCCTGAATCTTCGCCTGCTTCTTCATTCTCCTTCGTTTAGCTAATAGAATAACTGCTGAGT
TGTGAACAGTAAGGTGTATGTGAGGTGCTCGAAAACAAGGTTTCAGGTGACGCCCCCAGAATAAAATTTG
GACGGGGGGTTCAGTGGTGGCATTGTGCTATGACACCAATATAACCCTCACAAACCCCTTGGGCAATAAA
TACTAGTGTAGGAATGAAACATTCTGAATATCTTTAACAATAGAAATCCATGGGGTGGGGACAAGCCGTA
AAGACTGGATGTCCATCTCACACGAATTTATGGCTATGGGCAACACATAATCCTAGTGCAATATGATACT
GGGGTTATTAAGATGTGTCCCAGGCAGGGACCAAGACAGGTGAACCATGTTGTTACACTCTATTTGTAAC
AAGGGGAAAGAGAGTGGACGCCGACAGCAGCGGACTCCACTGGTTGTCTCTAACACCCCCGAAAATTAAA
CGGGGCTCCACGCCAATGGGGCCCATAAACAAAGACAAGTGGCCACTCTTTTTTTTGAAATTGTGGAGTG
GGGGCACGCGTCAGCCCCCACACGCCGCCCTGCGGTTTTGGACTGTAAAATAAGGGTGTAATAACTTGGC
TGATTGTAACCCCGCTAACCACTGCGGTCAAACCACTTGCCCACAAAACCACTAATGGCACCCCGGGGAA
TACCTGCATAAGTAGGTGGGCGGGCCAAGATAGGGGCGCGATTGCTGCGATCTGGAGGACAAATTACACA
CACTTGCGCCTGAGCGCCAAGCACAGGGTTGTTGGTCCTCATATTCACGAGGTCGCTGAGAGCACGGTGG
GCTAATGTTGCCATGGGTAGCATATACTACCCAAATATCTGGATAGCATATGCTATCCTAATCTATATCT
GGGTAGCATAGGCTATCCTAATCTATATCTGGGTAGCATATGCTATCCTAATCTATATCTGGGTAGTATA
TGCTATCCTAATTTATATCTGGGTAGCATAGGCTATCCTAATCTATATCTGGGTAGCATATGCTATCCTA
ATCTATATCTGGGTAGTATATGCTATCCTAATCTGTATCCGGGTAGCATATGCTATCCTAATAGAGATTA
GGGTAGTATATGCTATCCTAATTTATATCTGGGTAGCATATACTACCCAAATATCTGGATAGCATATGCT
ATCCTAATCTATATCTGGGTAGCATATGCTATCCTAATCTATATCTGGGTAGCATAGGCTATCCTAATCT
ATATCTGGGTAGCATATGCTATCCTAATCTATATCTGGGTAGTATATGCTATCCTAATTTATATCTGGGT
AGCATAGGCTATCCTAATCTATATCTGGGTAGCATATGCTATCCTAATCTATATCTGGGTAGTATATGCT
ATCCTAATCTGTATCCGGGTAGCATATGCTATCCTCATGATAAGCTGTCAAACATGAGAATTTTCTTGAA
GACGAAAGGGCCTCGTGATACGCCTATTTTTATAGGTTAATGTCATGATAATAATGGTTTCTTAGACGTC
AGGTGGCACTTTTCGGGGAAATGTGCGCGGAACCCCTATTTGTTTATTTTTCTAAATACATTCAAATATG
TATCCGCTCATGAGACAATAACCCTGATAAATGCTTCAATAATATTGAAAAAGGAAGAGTATGAGTATTC
AACATTTCCGTGTCGCCCTTATTCCCTTTTTTGCGGCATTTTGCCTTCCTGTTTTTGCTCACCCAGAAAC
GCTGGTGAAAGTAAAAGATGCTGAAGATCAGTTGGGTGCACGAGTGGGTTACATCGAACTGGATCTCAAC
AGCGGTAAGATCCTTGAGAGTTTTCGCCCCGAAGAACGTTTTCCAATGATGAGCACTTTTAAAGTTCTGC
TATGTGGCGCGGTATTATCCCGTGTTGACGCCGGGCAAGAGCAACTCGGTCGCCGCATACACTATTCTCA
GAATGACTTGGTTGAGTACTCACCAGTCACAGAAAAGCATCTTACGGATGGCATGACAGTAAGAGAATTA
TGCAGTGCTGCCATAACCATGAGTGATAACACTGCGGCCAACTTACTTCTGACAACGATCGGAGGACCGA
AGGAGCTAACCGCTTTTTTGCACAACATGGGGGATCATGTAACTCGCCTTGATCGTTGGGAACCGGAGCT
GAATGAAGCCATACCAAACGACGAGCGTGACACCACGATGCCTGCAGCAATGGCAACAACGTTGCGCAAA
CTATTAACTGGCGAACTACTTACTCTAGCTTCCCGGCAACAATTAATAGACTGGATGGAGGCGGATAAAG
TTGCAGGACCACTTCTGCGCTCGGCCCTTCCGGCTGGCTGGTTTATTGCTGATAAATCTGGAGCCGGTGA
GCGTGGGTCTCGCGGTATCATTGCAGCACTGGGGCCAGATGGTAAGCCCTCCCGTATCGTAGTTATCTAC
ACGACGGGGAGTCAGGCAACTATGGATGAACGAAATAGACAGATCGCTGAGATAGGTGCCTCACTGATTA
AGCATTGGTAACTGTCAGACCAAGTTTACTCATATATACTTTAGATTGATTTAAAACTTCATTTTTAATT
TAAAAGGATCTAGGTGAAGATCCTTTTTGATAATCTCATGACCAAAATCCCTTAACGTGAGTTTTCGTTC
CACTGAGCGTCAGACCCCGTAGAAAAGATCAAAGGATCTTCTTGAGATCCTTTTTTTCTGCGCGTAATCT
GCTGCTTGCAAACAAAAAAACCACCGCTACCAGCGGTGGTTTGTTTGCCGGATCAAGAGCTACCAACTCT
TTTTCCGAAGGTAACTGGCTTCAGCAGAGCGCAGATACCAAATACTGTTCTTCTAGTGTAGCCGTAGTTA
GGCCACCACTTCAAGAACTCTGTAGCACCGCCTACATACCTCGCTCTGCTAATCCTGTTACCAGTGGCTG
CTGCCAGTGGCGATAAGTCGTGTCTTACCGGGTTGGACTCAAGACGATAGTTACCGGATAAGGCGCAGCG
GTCGGGCTGAACGGGGGGTTCGTGCACACAGCCCAGCTTGGAGCGAACGACCTACACCGAACTGAGATAC
CTACAGCGTGAGCTATGAGAAAGCGCCACGCTTCCCGAAGGGAGAAAGGCGGACAGGTATCCGGTAAGCG
GCAGGGTCGGAACAGGAGAGCGCACGAGGGAGCTTCCAGGGGGAAACGCCTGGTATCTTTATAGTCCTGT
CGGGTTTCGCCACCTCTGACTTGAGCGTCGATTTTTGTGATGCTCGTCAGGGGGGCGGAGCCTATGGAAA
AACGCCAGCAACGCGGCCTTTTTACGGTTCCTGGCCTTTTGCTGGCCTTTTGCTCACATGTTCTTTCCTG
CGTTATCCCCTGATTCTGTGGATAACCGTATTACCGCCTTTGAGTGAGCTGATACCGCTCGCCGCAGCCG
AACGACCGAGCGCAGCGAGTCAGTGAGCGAGGAAGCGGAAGAGCGCCCAATACGCAAACCGCCTCTCCCC
GCGCGTTGGCCGATTCATTAATGCAGCTGGCACGACAGGTTTCCCGACTGGAAAGCGGGCAGTGAGCGCA
ACGCAATTAATGTGAGTTAGCTCACTCATTAGGCACCCCAGGCTTTACACTTTATGCTTCCGGCTCGTAT
GTTGTGTGGAATTGTGAGCGGATAACAATTTCACACAGGAAACAGCTATGACCATGATTACGCCAAGCTC
TAGCTAGAGGTCGACCAATTCTCATGTTTGACAGCTTATCATCGCAGATCCGGGCAACGTTGTTGCCATT
GCTGCAGGCGCAGAACTGGTAGGTATGGAAGATCTATACATTGAATCAATATTGGCAATTAGCCATATTA
GTCATTGGTTATATAGCATAAATCAATATTGGCTATTGGCCATTGCATACGTTGTATCTATATCATAATA
TGTACATTTATATTGGCTCATGTCCAATATGACCGCCATGTTGACATTGATTATTGACTAGTTATTAATA
GTAATCAATTACGGGGTCATTAGTTCATAGCCCATATATGGAGTTCCGCGTTACATAACTTACGGTAAAT
GGCCCGCCTGGCTGACCGCCCAACGACCCCCGCCCATTGACGTCAATAATGACGTATGTTCCCATAGTAA
CGCCAATAGGGACTTTCCATTGACGTCAATGGGTGGAGTATTTACGGTAAACTGCCCACTTGGCAGTACA
TCAAGTGTATCATATGCCAAGTCCGCCCCCTATTGACGTCAATGACGGTAAATGGCCCGCCTGGCATTAT
GCCCAGTACATGACCTTACGGGACTTTCCTACTTGGCAGTACATCTACGTATTAGTCATCGCTATTACCA
TGGTGATGCGGTTTTGGCAGTACACCAATGGGCGTGGATAGCGGTTTGACTCACGGGGATTTCCAAGTCT
CCACCCCATTGACGTCAATGGGAGTTTGTTTTGGCACCAAAATCAACGGGACTTTCCAAAATGTCGTAAT
AACCCCGCCCCGTTGACGCAAATGGGCGGTAGGCGTGTACGGTGGGAGGTCTATATAAGCAGAGCTCGTT
TAGTGAACCGTCAGATCCTCACTCTCTTCCGCATCGCTGTCTGCGAGGGCCAGCTGTTGGGCTCGCGGTT
GAGGACAAACTCTTCGCGGTCTTTCCAGTACTCTTGGATCGGAAACCCGTCGGCCTCCGAACGGTACTCC
GCCACCGAGGGACCTGAGCGAGTCCGCATCGACCGGATCGGAAAACCTCTCGAGAAAGGCGTCTAACCAG
TCACAGTCGCAAGGTAGGCTGAGCACCGTGGCGGGCGGCAGCGGGTGGCGGTCGGGGTTGTTTCTGGCGG
AGGTGCTGCTGATGATGTAATTAAAGTAGGCGGTCTTGAGACGGCGGATGGTCGAGGTGAGGTGTGGCAG
GCTTGAGATCCAGCTGTTGGGGTGAGTACTCCCTCTCAAAAGCGGGCATTACTTCTGCGCTAAGATTGTC
AGTTTCCAAAAACGAGGAGGATTTGATATTCACCTGGCCCGATCTGGCCATACACTTGAGTGACAATGAC
ATCCACTTTGCCTTTCTCTCCACAGGTGTCCACTCCCAGGTCCAAGTTTAAACTGCGGCCGCCACCATGG
CCCTGGTGTTTCTGGTGCTGCTGTTCCTGGGCGCCCTGGGACTGTGTCTGGCCGGCAGGCGGAGATCTGT
GCAGTGGTGCGCCGTGTCTCAGCCCGAGGCCACCAAGTGCTTCCAGTGGCAGCGGAACATGCGGAAAGTG
CGCGGACCCCCCGTGTCCTGCATCAAGCGCGACAGCCCCATCCAGTGCATCCAGGCCATTGCCGAGAACA
GAGCCGACGCCGTGACCCTGGACGGCGGCTTTATCTACGAAGCCGGACTGGCCCCTTATAAGCTGAGGCC
CGTGGCCGCCGAAGTGTACGGCACCGAGCGGCAGCCCAGAACCCACTACTACGCCGTGGCCGTGGTCAAG
AAGGGCGGCAGCTTCCAGCTGAACGAGCTGCAGGGCCTGAAGTCCTGCCACACCGGCCTGAGAAGAACCG
CCGGCTGGAACGTGCCTATCGGCACCCTGCGGCCCTTTCTGAACTGGACCGGCCCTCCTGAGCCTATTGA
GGCCGCTGTGGCTAGATTCTTCAGCGCCAGCTGCGTGCCTGGCGCCGATAAGGGCCAGTTCCCCAACCTG
TGCAGACTGTGTGCTGGAACCGGCGAGAACAAGTGCGCCTTCAGCAGCCAGGAACCCTACTTCAGCTACA
GCGGCGCCTTCAAGTGCCTGAGAGATGGCGCTGGCGACGTGGCCTTCATCCGGGAGAGCACCGTGTTCGA
GGACCTGAGCGACGAGGCCGAGAGGGACGAGTACGAGCTGCTGTGCCCCGACAACACCCGGAAGCCCGTG
GACAAGTTCAAGGACTGCCACCTGGCCAGAGTGCCTTCTCACGCCGTGGTGGCCAGAAGCGTGAACGGCA
AAGAGGACGCCATCTGGAATCTGCTGCGGCAGGCCCAGGAAAAGTTCGGCAAGGACAAGAGCCCCAAGTT
CCAGCTGTTCGGCTCTCCTAGCGGCCAGAAGGATCTGCTGTTCAAGGACAGCGCCATCGGCTTCAGCAGA
GTGCCCCCCAGAATCGACAGCGGCCTGTACCTGGGCAGCGGCTACTTCACCGCCATCCAGAACCTGAGAA
AGTCCGAGGAAGAGGTGGCCGCCAGACGGGCTAGAGTCGTGTGGTGTGCCGTGGGCGAGCAGGAACTGCG
GAAGTGCAACCAGTGGAGCGGCCTGAGCGAGGGCAGCGTGACATGTAGCAGCGCCAGCACCACCGAGGAC
TGTATCGCCCTGGTGCTGAAGGGCGAGGCCGATGCCATGTCTCTGGATGGAGGCTACGTGTACACCGCCG
GCAAGTGTGGACTGGTGCCCGTGCTGGCCGAGAACTACAAGAGCCAGCAGAGCAGCGACCCCGACCCCAA
CTGCGTGGACAGACCCGTGGAGGGATACCTGGCCGTGGCTGTCGTGAGAAGAAGCGACACCAGCCTGACC
TGGAACAGCGTGAAGGGCAAGAAGTCTTGTCACACCGCCGTGGACCGGACCGCCGGGTGGAATATCCCCA
TGGGCCTGCTGTTTAACCAGACCGGCAGCTGCAAGTTCGACGAGTACTTCAGCCAGAGCTGCGCCCCTGG
CTCTGATCCTAGAAGCAACCTGTGCGCCCTGTGCATCGGAGATGAGCAGGGCGAGAATAAGTGTGTGCCC
AACAGCAACGAGCGGTACTACGGCTACACAGGCGCCTTTCGCTGTCTGGCTGAAAATGCCGGGGATGTGG
CCTTCGTGAAGGACGTGACCGTGCTGCAGAACACCGACGGCAACAACAACGAGGCCTGGGCCAAGGACCT
GAAGCTGGCCGACTTCGCCCTGCTGTGCCTGGACGGCAAGAGAAAGCCCGTGACCGAGGCCAGATCCTGT
CACCTGGCTATGGCTCCCAACCACGCTGTGGTGTCCCGGATGGACAAGGTCGAACGCCTGAAACAGGTGC
TGCTGCACCAGCAGGCCAAGTTCGGCAGAAACGGCAGCGACTGCCCCGATAAGTTCTGCCTGTTCCAGAG
CGAGACAAAGAACCTCCTGTTCAACGACAACACCGAGTGCCTGGCCAGACTGCACGGCAAGACCACCTAC
GAGAAGTACCTGGGCCCTCAGTACGTGGCCGGCATCACCAACCTGAAGAAGTGCAGCACCAGCCCCCTGC
TGGAAGCCTGCGAGTTCCTGCGGAAGGGCGCGCC
Features (pLannotate 1.2.2; 19 found; start..end, strand, type, name):
    659..714     +  polyA_signal   β-globin poly(A) signal: rabbit β-globin polyadenylation signal (Gil and Proudfoot, 1987)
   1228..2909    -  rep_origin     oriP (fragment): Epstein-Barr virus oriP replication origin (Yates et al., 2000)
   3036..3140    +  promoter       AmpR promoter: bla
   3141..4001    +  CDS            AmpR: β-lactamase; bla; confers resistance to ampicillin, carbenicillin, and related antibiotics
   4172..4760    +  rep_origin     ori: high-copy-number ColE1/pMB1/pBR322/pUC origin of replication
   4943..5035    +  CDS            lacI (fragment): lac repressor; lacI; The lac repressor binds to the lac operator to inhibit transcription in E. coli. This inhibition can be relieved by adding lactose or isopropyl-β-D-thiogalactopyranoside (IPTG).
   5048..5069    +  protein_bind   CAP binding site: CAP binding activates transcription in the presence of cAMP. E. coli catabolite activator protein
   5084..5114    +  promoter       lac promoter: promoter for the E. coli lac operon
   5122..5138    +  protein_bind   lac operator: The lac repressor binds to the lac operator to inhibit transcription in E. coli. This inhibition can be relieved by adding lactose or isopropyl-β-D-thiogalactopyranoside (IPTG). lac repressor encoded by lacI
   5208..5224    +  promoter       tet promoter (fragment): E. coli promoter for tetracycline efflux protein gene
   5234..5259    -  CDS            bla(M) (fragment): β-lactamase lacking the signal sequence; bla(M); allows cytosolic expression of β-lactamase
   5433..5812    +  enhancer       CMV enhancer: human cytomegalovirus immediate early enhancer
   5814..6013    +  promoter       CMV promoter: human cytomegalovirus (CMV) immediate early promoter
   6081..6119    +  misc_feature   Ad SA (fragment): adenovirus major late transcript splice acceptor (Friedrich and Soriano, 1991)
   6152..6361    -  CDS            PTP (fragment): TERM_ADE02 - Experimental evidence at protein level: Swiss-Prot protein existence level 1. Protein covalently bound to the viral DNA that acts as a primer for viral genomic replication by DNA strand displacement. Assembles on the viral origin of replication in an initiation complex with viral polymerase, DBP, host NFIA and host POU2F1/OCT1. During initiation, the polymerase covalently couples the first dCTP with Ser- 580 of pTP. The terminal protein stimulates the template activity over 20 fold compared to protein-free templates. Neo-synthesized viral genomes are linked to two preterminal prot
   6392..6481    +  intron         chimeric intron (fragment): chimera between introns from adenovirus and immunoglobulin heavy chain genes
   6500..6546    +  CDS            IgH signal sequence (fragment): signal sequence from the mouse immunoglobulin heavy chain variable region
   6577..8706    +  CDS            LTF: TRFL_HUMAN - Also known as GIG12, LF. Experimental evidence at protein level: Swiss-Prot protein existence level 1. [Isoform DeltaLf]: transcription factor with antiproliferative properties and ability to induce cell cycle arrest (PubMed:15222485). Binds to the DeltaLf response element found in the SKP1, BAX, DCPS, and SELENOH promoters (PubMed:22320386). From Homo sapiens (Human).
   8707..553     +  CDS            Cd4 (fragment) (across the origin): CD4_RAT - Experimental evidence at protein level: Swiss-Prot protein existence level 1. Integral membrane glycoprotein that plays an essential role in the immune response and serves multiple functions in responses against both external and internal offenses. In T-cells, functions primarily as a coreceptor for MHC class II molecule:peptide complex. The antigens presented by class II peptides are derived from extracellular proteins while class I peptides are derived from cytosolic proteins. Interacts simultaneously with the T-cell receptor (TCR) and the MHC class II presented by antigen presenti
