[The description below was written by a language model from this plasmid's Addgene catalogue record and pLannotate feature annotations shown in this document.]
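Description:
Lactotransferrin-CD4d3+4-bio is a mammalian expression plasmid of about 8.7 kb built on the pTT3 backbone, designed for producing a soluble, tagged recombinant form of human lactotransferrin (LTF). It is propagated in E. coli through a high-copy ColE1/pUC-type origin and selected with ampicillin via the bla gene. The backbone also carries a fragment of the Epstein-Barr virus oriP, an element that supports episomal maintenance and enhanced transient expression in mammalian cells that supply EBNA1. Short lac, tet and bla fragments annotated upstream of the expression cassette appear to be cloning remnants of the backbone rather than functional parts.

Expression is driven by the human CMV immediate-early enhancer and promoter, followed by adenovirus-derived leader and splice sequences and a chimeric intron fragment, which typically improve mRNA processing and translation. The annotated terminal protein "CDS" on the opposite strand most likely reflects this adenoviral leader region rather than a real coding payload. The open reading frame sits between retained NotI and AscI sites. The LTF coding sequence is fused in frame at its C terminus to domains 3 and 4 of rat CD4, which span the plasmid's numbering origin, followed according to the catalogue entry by a biotinylation peptide that the feature table does not separately annotate. A fragment matching a mouse immunoglobulin heavy chain signal sequence lies just upstream of LTF. A rabbit β-globin polyadenylation signal terminates the transcript.

The record describes it as part of the EXPRESs collection of human erythrocyte surface proteins. The CD4 tag provides a common antibody epitope, and the biotinylation peptide allows capture on streptavidin. This suits the protein to extracellular interaction screening, such as the search for Plasmodium falciparum erythrocyte invasion receptors.
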