Addgene plasmid #73124: Lactotransferrin-CD4d3+4-bio
Purpose: EXPRESs plasmid for human erythrocyte surface proteins encoding Lactotransferrin with rat CD4d3+4-bio
Depositing lab: Gavin Wright. Depositing organization: Wellcome Sanger Institute. Publication: Basigin is a receptor essential for erythrocyte invasion by Plasmodium falciparum. Crosnier C, Bustamante LY, Bartholdson SJ, Bei AK, Theron M, Uchikawa M, Mboup S, Ndir O, Kwiatkowski DP, Duraisingh MT, Rayner JC, Wright GJ. Nature. 2011 Nov 9;480(7378):534-7. doi: 10.1038/nature10606. PubMed 22080952.
Backbone
  Vector backbone: pTT3
  Backbone manufacturer: Yves Durocher, NRC
  Backbone size w/o insert (bp): 6000
  Total vector size (bp): 8714
  Vector type: Mammalian Expression
Growth in bacteria
  Bacterial resistance: Ampicillin, 100 μg/mL
  Growth temperature: 37°C
  Growth strain: DH5alpha
  Copy number: Unknown
Gene/Insert
  Gene/Insert name: Lactotransferrin (alt name: LTF)
  Species: H. sapiens (human)
  Entrez Gene: LTF (a.k.a. GIG12, HEL110, HLF2, LF)
  Promoter: CMV
  Tag / fusion protein: ratCD4d3+4 (C terminal on insert); biotinylation peptide (C terminal on insert)
  Cloning method: Restriction Enzyme; 5′ cloning site NotI (not destroyed); 3′ cloning site AscI (not destroyed)
  Sequencing primers: 5′ CMW fwd
Resource information
  A portion of this plasmid was derived from a plasmid made by: pTT3 was obtained from Yves Durocher, National Research Council of Canada-Biotechnology Research Institute
Terms and licenses: Academic/Nonprofit Terms; Industry Terms: Not Available to Industry
How to cite: Lactotransferrin-CD4d3+4-bio was a gift from Gavin Wright (Addgene plasmid # 73124 ; http://n2t.net/addgene:73124 ; RRID:Addgene_73124)
