>Addgene plasmid #73124 | Lactotransferrin-CD4d3+4-bio | addgene partial sequence | sequence record 140455 | rb_glob_PA_term-R 5'-CCCATATGTCCTTCCGAGTG-3'
AATTTCCTTTATTAGCCAGAGGTCGAGGTCGGGGGATCCTTAATTAATCACGTGTCTAGACTTAACGATG
ATTCCACACCATTTTCTGTGCATCCAGAATATGATGCAGTGATCCGGAATTCAACCCTTTGGATAAAACC
TGGATCTTGGAGTCCATCTTGACCTCTTCACCTTCACTCAGTAGACATTGCCACACCCCTGCTTCAGGGG
CCTGCACTTGAATCACTTTCTCCTGCCTGGAGACCCTGGCCTCCTGATTCTCCTGCTTCAAGATCAGTCT
CATCTTGGGTGAGGTGGGTCCCATCACCTCACAGGTCAAAGTGTTGCTGTCGGGCTGAGTCACTTTCATC
ACCACCAGGTTCACTTCCTGATACAGTATCCCTCTGTCCAGAGTCAGGGTCAGGTTGCCAGAACCAGCAA
ACTGAAGGGAGACCTGGGGTATCTGAAGGGTGAGTGGGAGCGTTTCGGACAGCTGGAACTTGGGGTTGCT
AGTAGACTTCTGCACAGACACCTTTTGGTTCTTTAGGGAGAAGGTGATCCAGGACTGGGAAGAAGGAGCC
TTCTCTGCCTTCCATCTCAACTCTCCCTGCAGGCTTTCCTCTCCAAGGTTGAGTGGGAAGGAGAACTCCG
CTGACTCCCCCTCACTCTTATAGGCCGTGATGGAGGTCGACGGCGCGCCCTTCCGCAGGAACTCGCAGGC
TTCCAGCAGGGGGCTGGTGCTGCACTTCTTCAGGTTGGTGATGCCGGCCACGTACTGAGGGCCCAGGTAC
TTCTCGTAGGTGGTCTTGCCGTGCAGTCTGGCCAGGCACTCGGTG
