>Addgene plasmid #73124 | Lactotransferrin-CD4d3+4-bio | addgene partial sequence | sequence record 140806 | pMT2-F 5'-TTGCCTTTCTCTCCACAGGT-3'
CTGGTGTTTCTGGTGCTGCTGTTCCTGGGCGCCCTGGGACTGTGTCTGGCCGGCAGGCGGAGATCTGTGC
AGTGGTGCGCCGTGTCTCAGCCCGAGGCCACCAAGTGCTTCCAGTGGCAGCGGAACATGCGGAAAGTGCG
CGGACCCCCCGTGTCCTGCATCAAGCGCGACAGCCCCATCCAGTGCATCCAGGCCATTGCCGAGAACAGA
GCCGACGCCGTGACCCTGGACGGCGGCTTTATCTACGAAGCCGGACTGGCCCCTTATAAGCTGAGGCCCG
TGGCCGCCGAAGTGTACGGCACCGAGCGGCAGCCCAGAACCCACTACTACGCCGTGGCCGTGGTCAAGAA
GGGCGGCAGCTTCCAGCTGAACGAGCTGCAGGGCCTGAAGTCCTGCCACACCGGCCTGAGAAGAACCGCC
GGCTGGAACGTGCCTATCGGCACCCTGCGGCCCTTTCTGAACTGGACCGGCCCTCCTGAGCCTATTGAGG
CCGCTGTGGCTAGATTCTTCAGCGCCAGCTGCGTGCCTGGCGCCGATAAGGGCCAGTTCCCCAACCTGTG
CAGACTGTGTGCTGGAACCGGCGAGAACAAGTGCGCCTTCAGCAGCCAGGAACCCTACTTCAGCTACAGC
GGCGCCTTCAAGTGCCTGAGAGATGGCGCTGGCGACGTGGCCTTCATCCGGGAGAGCACCGTGTTCGAGG
ACCTGAGCGACGAGGCCGAGAGGGACGAGTACGAGCTGCTGTGCCC
